>Addgene plasmid #116014 | pVL48 - pAt2g38380>> | addgene full sequence | sequence record 232544 | Addgene NGS Result
TTTTTATCCCCGGAAGCCTGTGGATAGAGGGTAGTTATCCACGTGAAACCGCTAATGCCCCGCAAAGCCT
TGATTCACGGGGCTTTCCGGCCCGCTCCAAAAACTATCCACGTGAAATCGCTAATCAGGGTACGTGAAAT
CGCTAATCGGAGTACGTGAAATCGCTAATAAGGTCACGTGAAATCGCTAATCAAAAAGGCACGTGAGAAC
GCTAATAGCCCTTTCAGATCAACAGCTTGCAAACACCCCTCGCTCCGGCAAGTAGTTACAGCAAGTAGTA
TGTTCAATTAGCTTTTCAATTATGAATATATATATCAATTATTGGTCGCCCTTGGCTTGTGGACAATGCG
CTACGCGCACCGGCTCCGCCCGTGGACAACCGCAAGCGGTTGCCCACCGTCGAGCGCCTTTGCCCACAAC
CCGGCGGCCGGCCGCAACAGATCGTTTTATAAATTTTTTTTTTTGAAAAAGAAAAAGCCCGAAAGGCGGC
AACCTCTCGGGCTTCTGGATTTCCGATCCCCGGAATTAGATCTTGGCAGGATATATTGTGGTGTAACGTT
GGATCTGGCTGAGAACGCCAGCTGTGCATGCTTGGTCTAGAATACGGTACCCCTGGATTTTGGTTTTAGG
AATTAGAAATTTTATTGATAGAAGTATTTTACAAATACAAATACATACTAAGGGTTTCTTATATGCTCAA
CACATGAGCGAAACCCTATAAGAACCCTAATTCCCTTATCTGGGAACTACTCACACATTATTATAGAGAG
AGATAGATTTGTAGAGAGAGACTGGTGATTTCAGCGGGCATGCCTGCAGGTCGACCTGCAGCCAAGCTAG
GCATGATCTAACCCTCTGTCTCTGGCGTCGCGACTGCGAAATTTCGCGAGGGTTTCCGAGATGGTGATTG
CGCTTCGCAGATCTCCAGGCGCGTGGGTGCGGACGTAGTCAGCGCCATTGCCGATCGCGTGAAGTTCCGC
CGCAAGGCTCGCTGGACCCAGATCCTTTACAGGAAGGCCAACGGTGGCGCCCAAGAAGGATTTCCGCGAC
ACCGAGACAAGTAGCGGAAGCCCCAACGCCGACTTCAGCTTTTGAAGGTTCGACAGCACGTGCAGCGATG
TTTCCGGTGCGGGGCTCAAGAAAAATCCCATCCCCGGATCGAGGATGAGCCGGTCGGCAGCGACCCCGCT
CCGTCGCAAGGCGGAAACCCGCGCCTCGAAGAACCGCACAATCTCGTCGAGCGCGTCTTCGGGTCGAAGG
TGACCGGTGCGGGTGGCGATGCCATCCCGCTGCGCTGAGTGCATAACCACCAGCCTGCAGTCCGCCTCAG
CAATATCGGGATAGAGCGCAGGGTCAGGAAATCCTTGGATATCGTTCAGGTAGCCCACGCCGCGCTTGAG
CGCATAGCGCTGGGTTTCCGGTTGGAAGCTGTCGATTGAAACACGGTGCATCTGATCGGACAGGGCGTCT
AAGAGCGGCGCAATACGTCTGATCTCATCGGCCGGCGATACAGGCCTCGCGTCCGGATGGCTGGCGGCCG
GTCCGACATCCACGACGTCTGATCCGACTCGCAGCATTTCGATCGCCGCGGTGACAGCGCCGGCGGGGTC
TAGCCGCCGGCTCTCATCGAAGAAGGAGTCCTCGGTGAGATTCAGAATGCCGAACACCGTCACCATGCAC
TTTACTCTTCCACCATTGCTTGTAATGGAAGTAATGTCAGTGTTGACCTTCTTAACTGGGAATCCAGTCA
TGGATTTGAGGCCGCCGAATGGAGCCACCGCGGCCGATTGCACCGTAGAAGCACGGCTGACTGTAGTCAC
AGCTGAAGAGGATATCATAGAAGCCATGGCGATTTGGTGTATCGAGATTGGTTATGAAATTCAGATGCTA
GTGTAATGTATTGGTAATTTGGGAAGATATAATAGGAAGCAAGGCTATTTATCCATTTCTGAAAAGGCGA
AATGGCGTCACCGCGAGCGTCACGCGCATTCCGTTCTTGCTGTAAAGCGTTGTTTGGTACACTTTTGACT
AGCGAGGCTTGGCGTGTCAGCGTATCTATTCAAAAGTCGTTAATGGCTGCGGATCAAGAAAAAGTTGGAA
TAGAAACAGAATACCCGCGAAATTCAGGCCCGGTTGCCATGTCCTACACGCCGAAATAAACGACCAAATT
AGTAGAAAAATAAAAACTGACTCGGATACTTACGTCACGTCTTGCGCACTGATTTGAAAAGGATCCTAGT
AACATACACTTTCACTTGTGATCATCAATTTACTTGAGAGTCGTTTCTTCAAAGTTTCAAACTTTCCACA
ACAGAAACTCTACTTAAGATGATCAAGGCATTGTCAAATGAAATGCTTTGGAAGGAAGAAACTGCCTCTC
CTTCGTTAAACCAAGCTCAGTATCTTGCAGTTTCCTCTCATCAGACATATCAATGCTTGGACAAAGGTAC
GAACCATTTTCTACATTTGTGGGACATTACAGGCATTTCTTAGCAACAACGAATGTTCATCATACTCAGA
ACCTAAAAGATTAACATGTTCAAGCCATCCTTAGAACCCAACAGCTCAACACTTTCGCTACATCTATTAC
TAGAGGCCAACAATTGGACTATTTACAAGTTTCGCAGAACTGCACTAAACAGAGTCGAGTCACTTTGCAG
GCGTATTAAACAAAAGAAGCACAGATAATAAAAACGAAGCGATGATAAAGAAGAAGTTCGACTTGTCATT
AGAAAGAAAGAGATAACAGGAACGGAAACATAGTAGAACACTTATTCATCAGGGATTATACAAGGCCCCA
AAACACAAACCACCAAAGTTTTACATGAAACGAAACATTGAACTTCTTAAGCATAACAGAGACGAGATGC
AGCTAAAGCTCATCATGACCTGACTTGTACAGCTCGTCCATGCCGAGAGTGATCCCGGCGGCGGTCACGA
ACTCCAGCAGGACCATGTGATCGCGCTTCTCGTTGGGGTCTTTGCTCAGCTTGGACTGGGTGCTCAGGTA
GTGGTTGTCGGGCAGCAGCACGGGGCCGTCGCCGATGGGGGTGTTCTGCTGGTAGTGGTCGGCGAGCTGC
ACGCCGCCGTCCTCGATGTTGTGGCGGATCTTGAAGTTGGCCTTGATGCCGTTCTTCTGCTTGTCGGCGG
TGATATAGACGTTGTCGCTAAAGTAGTTGTACTCCAGCTTGTGCCCCAGGATGTTGCCGTCCTCCTTGAA
GTCGATGCCCTTCAGCTCGATGCGGTTCACCAGGGTGTCGCCCTCGAACTTCACCTCGGCGCGGGTCTTG
TAGTTGCCGTCGTCCTTGAAGAAGATGGTGCGCTCCTGGACGTAGCCTTCGGGCATGGCGGACTTGAAGA
AGTCGTGCTGCTTCATGTGGTCGGGGTAGCGGGCGAAGCACTGCACGCCCCAGGACAGGGTGGTCACGAG
GGTGGGCCAGGGCACGGGCAGCTTGCCGGTGGTGCAGATGAACTTCAGGGTCAGCTTGCCGTAGGTGGCA
TCGCCCTCGCCCTCGCCGGACACGCTGAACTTGTGGCCGTTTACGTCGCCGTCCAGCTCGACCAGGATGG
GCACCACCCCGGTGAACAGCTCCTCGCCCTTGCTCACCATTGTTGAGCCACTAGTGGCTGGATTGGGCAG
GAGATAGAGGGAAAGAGCTAAGAAGAGAGCGAGTGTGAAGGCTTTCATTGTTCGTCCTCTCCAAATGAAA
TGAACTTCCTTATATAGAGGAAGGGTCTTGCGAAGATCGATCCACTAGTCTTTCAATTGTGAGCGCTCAC
AATTCTTTCTCTTCCCTTTCTTCTTTCTAGTCTTTCAATTGTGAGCGCTCACAATTCTTTCTCTTCCCTT
TCTTCTTTCTAGTCTTTCAATTGTGAGCGCTCACAATTCTTTCTCTTCCCTTTCTTCTTTCTAGTCTTTC
AATTGTGAGCGCTCACAATTCTTTCTCTTCCCTTTCTTCTTTCTAGATTTCTTGAGCTCGACATATGCAT
AGGTTGTGACCAGGCATCATAGCCCCTACAGAACATCTTGCCTACTCATAGTATCGTTGCACCTTTATTT
CTTTTGCAATTTGCTTAACTTTGAATCTTTGGATTCAGTTCAGTTCAGAAATTCAAGAAAAATCCCAAAA
GATGCAATTTTGCCAGTTCCAAGAAAAGAGATCATATGATGTTTTCAGGGGCAAACAAAATAAAAGCATA
TAGCCATATATGTTGATACCGAAACAAGAAAGTATCCAAATAGAAGAGACAACATTCAACACAGTACTGT
GAAGCAAGTGTGATCCGAAAATGAAAAGAGAAAGTACTTAGACATACAAGTGAAGGATAAACATTATCTG
AAAACAGGGCAGTTACTCTTTTTTTGGGTTTGGTGGGGTATCTTCATCATCGAATAGATAGTTATATACA
TCATCCATTGTAGTGGTATTAAACATCCCTGTAGTGATTCCAAACGCGTTATACGCAGTTTGGTCCGTCC
AACCAGGTGACAGTGGTTTTGAATTATTACCATCATCAATTTTACTAGCCGTGATTTCATTATTCATGAA
GTTATCATGAACGTTAGAGGAGGCAATTGGTTGTGAAAGCGCTTGAGAATTTGTTTGAGTTGTTATGAGG
TTCGGACCGTTGCTACTGTTAGTGAAAGTGAAGGACAATGAGCTATCAGCAATATTCCCACTTTGATTAA
AATTGGCGAATTCCGATCCACTAGTGGTTTTTCTTTTCACCAGTGAGACGGGCAACAGCTGATTGCCCTT
CACCGCCTGGCCCTGAGAGAGTTGCAGCAAGCGGTCCACGCTGGTTTGCCCCAGCAGGCGAAAATCCTGT
TTGATGGTGGTTAACGGCGGGATATAACATGAGCTGTCTTCGGTATCGTCGTATCCCACTACCGAGATAT
CCGCACCAACGCGCAGCCCGGACTCGGTAATGGCGCGCATTGCGCCCAGCGCCATCTGATCGTTGGCAAC
CAGCATCGCAGTGGGAACGATGCCCTCATTCAGCATTTGCATGGTTTGTTGAAAACCGGACATGGCACTC
CAGTCGCCTTCCCGTTCCGCTATCGGCTGAATTTGATTGCGAGTGAGATATTTATGCCAGCCAGCCAGAC
GCAGACGCGCCGAGACAGAACTTAATGGGCCCGCTAACAGCGCGATTTGCTGGTGACCCAATGCGACCAG
ATGCTCCACGCCCAGTCGCGTACCGTCTTCATGGGAGAAAATAATACTGTTGATGGGTGTCTGGTCAGAG
ACATCAAGAAATAACGCCGGAACATTAGTGCAGGCAGCTTCCACAGCAATGGCATCCTGGTCATCCAGCG
GATAGTTAATGATCAGCCCACTGACGCGTTGCGCGAGAAGATTGTGCACCGCCGCTTTACAGGCTTCGAC
GCCGCTTCGTTCTACCATCGACACCACCACGCTGGCACCCAGTTGATCGGCGCGAGATTTAATCGCCGCG
ACAATTTGCGACGGCGCGTGCAGGGCCAAGCTCGAGGTCGCGACACCGATCAGCAAGCTTTGTTTACCAG
CCAGCTGCTGCGCAACACGGTTCGGGATGTAGTTGAGCTCAGCCATGGCAGCTTCAACTTTTTCCCGGGT
TTTAGCGCTAACATGTGAAGCCTGGTTAACCACTCTAGAAACGGTTTGATGAGAAACGCCGGCGTATTCA
GCGACGTCGTATAACGTTACCGGTTTGCTAGTAGATTTTTGATGAAACAGAAGCTTTTTGATATTTCCAT
TTGAATATTTTGGTATCTGATTAGTGATGATTTCAGCTAACATCTCTGGGAATTCAATACTCATGGTCTT
ATCCAAAAATGTCTGGAAGCAGTAGGTAAGGAGATTCTCAACCACCTCATGCATGGAGTCCAGAAGCTTT
GTCAGTTGGTAAAACCGTTGCCAGTTCTGACTGGAGTTCCCTTCCCTTTTGACGATGGCTTTTCCTAGCT
CTTTGATATAAGTCATTCGAATCTCATCAAATAACTCTTGGCTCTTCAGACCTTCCTTAGGAACTGAGGA
GAGAAGCAGTAAGGTTTTCATACAGAGATACTCTTCATAGGATACCTGCAATCTTTGTAATTCAGAGGAG
ACAAACAGCATGTGTTTACATTGGTCATACATGCAGGGTAGAGACATTCTCTGCTCATTAATAATCAGAT
CAGGAGCAAAGCAGAGCAGGTTTCCACTTGATTGTCTGTATGATCTCCAACCCAGGGCAAATGCCATGAG
AAACATCCATGAGTACTGTAGCAGGGTCATTTGGTCATCCAGGTGTAAGTTTCTGAAGCCTGGTATCGCC
TTTGCCCATTTCACTGCTGCAATCACTTGACGCCCACCTAACATGTTGAGTGTGGTCATAATTCTCCATG
CTGAATCTGGAACAGAGCTATCATATCCTGCATACAACACCTCGGGTTCAATCACCTCCAGCAGTGACAC
CAAGGTAGGGGTGAGCTGTGGTAATGCTGCAGGAACTATTGTTTTGTTAGGATTTTCCGAAGTGTCTTGT
GAGACTCCTGCAGTGGCTTGCTGAATCCCTTTGATTTTTTTCTTTGTTTTTCGAGCTTCACTAGCCATTG
TGTTATTTGTAGGAGGAAGACAAAGATTATTTGAGTTGTGACTTGTGAGTGTGGGTATATGGTGAATTAG
CTAAAGCCAAGAAGGAACATTATATAGGGAAGCTTGAGTACTATTTTTGATTATTAGGTATTGAGTTTTT
TTTTTTTTTTTTTTTCTTTTTTCGTTTTAAGACTAGTAGGTTTTGTTTTAAGGCAATATGTATTTTACTA
GAGTGGTTGAAGGATAATAAAAATTAGTGAAATCATAAATTAACCGATCCTTTTGACAATGCTATCTATT
ATGTGCACATAATTTAACTTATTATTGTGTTTTTTCGCGCGCTTTAATTAAACAATTAAGATTTTCATGT
TCACTTCAATTGTATATAGTATTTTTCAAAACTAGCTAACTCCATACATTTTTATTGCAGATGTAGACTT
TTTACTTACTATGAATCGACGTATAGTTCTATGAAGAGATGGTTCTCAATTTCGCCTATACTTCTTTCTA
GATTTATTTCAAGACATACATGACTCCTTCTGAGAATAGAATACGCATCATTGAGTTTGATAAATAATTA
TAAACGACACAAATTTCAAAGTAGTAAGATAGAAATTGTACGAAATTGATATCAAATTTGAATTCGTGTA
GGGTCGCTAAAGATATGGTTGTTGATTCATGTTAAACGTAAGATATGTCTATGTATAATATCATCATGCT
GCGATAAACATGTTTTTATCAGTGACATGTTCTTGTTGATGATAGAATTGTTGAGACGATACGGTATAAA
AATATGGACAAAAAAATATATGTTAAATCCGCGAACGCCAACGTATTCTCAGTTTCAATGTCCAACTTTA
TGTTATATCGACGAGTGCCTTTGACCTGAATTGTTTTTGTAAATCGTATAAGTCATAATAATGTAATATT
ATGTGATCAGTGATTATAAAGTGTGTTCTATTTTAACCAATATTTCTTTGATTTTATTTTCAAACTAGAA
AGCACTTGTGTTTTGTCCTTCCATTTCCCGTAAATAACGCAAATGTAGCCTCCGAAGCCACCTTCACTAA
TCGATAAATTATAAACATTTTGCTCAATAATCTCTGAGAAAACAAAGTTACCTAATACATACAAATATCA
ATTTCATACGAGTCCATATGCTAGACTTTTTGGTTAACCTAATCTAATACTTTTGCTCCTTGTCTTTTCT
TCTCATCAATAAACTAACTAAGACAACCAAAGTGGACAGAAATGGCTAAAACTATCACCGAAATTGAATT
GAAAACTAATTGTTTCATAAAGTAGGAATGCACATAAAAGGAAAAGAAAAAACATTCGAATGCATTAGTC
ATTCCTGAAAACAAGATGAAAGCGAAGACAAAAGAGAAAGAAACAAAATGAAAATATTAGTCTAATGGTT
GGACAAAAAGAAGAAATTAAAAAAACAAACAAGAAGATGGACAAATAATTGACGACACTCTACATAGCTC
ACTTTATTGTCACCTTTTAGGTGAGAAAAATCAAAGTTTAATCTTCTAGATAAAAAAACTGTGTCCGGCA
CACATTGTTATCAAGACTTTTTTGTCTCACCTAAAAGATGACAAATCTGATGTTTTGGGTTCAAACTCTT
ACCAAGTTTTTTTTTGCTTGAACCCTTCATCATTTTATTCTTATGTGCTATCCATCGCTCATGTATCGTT
GTCACCCTCTTCTCGATGGTTGTCAAGACTGGTTTCCCTATTACCGGTAAGCTAGAGCTCATTTTCTAAC
ATAGCTTCTTCCATGGCAAGAAAGATTGGAACGGAAATAATTTTCTGTTTGTGATAAGAAAAAAAAAAAA
AACAGTCACATGGTAACGTTTTACAAAATTCTGTCAGTTAATTGTGATAAATAACAACACGTCACTTAAA
TTGAATAGGCATGTGAAGATAAATATATTGCTTTGTTTTTTTTTGATCACTTTTTAACAATCTGATAAAA
TATCAAAACATTCAGATAGTTTTAGCCGTTTAAAGGTTATTCCTTAATCCCAATTTAAGAATTGAGATTA
GCAATTATATGATCCAAGAGGGGAAAAGACGCGAAATTTTTGCTAATTTCAAATTTAAATTGAGACAAAA
AAAAAAACATGACTTTCTAACACTGTTCACGAGACGACCGTGGCGCGTGTTCCGACACGTCTTTATCAAA
CCAGTTTCAATTCACAAACACAAGACTTTGGTTCCTCCCTAATCTCTCTCTCTCTCTCTTTTTCACTTCA
CTCTCTTCTTCCCCATCGAAGACTCGTCTTCTTCTGCTTCAAAGGTGGTACCTGGTGCGATCGCTGTTGG
CGCGCCGTGTTTAATTAAGGTTGCGGCCGCTTACTTCGTCCGAGCCTAGTTCGAGCCTTGACAGGATATA
TTGGCGGGTAAACTAAGTCGCTGTATGTGTTTGTTTGAGATCTCATGTGAGCAAAAGGCCAGCAAAAGGC
CAGGAACCGTAAAAAGGCCGCGTTGCTGGCGTTTTTCCATAGGCTCCGCCCCCCTGACGAGCATCACAAA
AATCGACGCTCAAGTCAGAGGTGGCGAAACCCGACAGGACTATAAAGATACCAGGCGTTTCCCCCTGGAA
GCTCCCTCGTGCGCTCTCCTGTTCCGACCCTGCCGCTTACCGGATACCTGTCCGCCTTTCTCCCTTCGGG
AAGCGTGGCGCTTTCTCATAGCTCACGCTGTAGGTATCTCAGTTCGGTGTAGGTCGTTCGCTCCAAGCTG
GGCTGTGTGCACGAACCCCCCGTTCAGCCCGACCGCTGCGCCTTATCCGGTAACTATCGTCTTGAGTCCA
ACCCGGTAAGACACGACTTATCGCCACTGGCAGCAGCCACTGGTAACAGGATTAGCAGAGCGAGGTATGT
AGGCGGTGCTACAGAGTTCTTGAAGTGGTGGCCTAACTACGGCTACACTAGAAGAACAGTATTTGGTATC
TGCGCTCTGCTGAAGCCAGTTACCTTCGGAAGAAGAGTTGGTAGCTCTTGATCCGGCAAACAAACCACCG
CTGGTAGCGGTGGTTTTTTTGTTTGCAAGCAGCAGATTACGCGCAGAAAAAAAGGATCTCAAGAAGATCC
TTTGATCTTTTCTACGGGGTCTGACGCTCAGTGGAACGAAAACTCACGTTAAGGGATTTTGGTCATGAGA
TTATCAAAAAGGATCTTCACCTAGATCCTTTTAAATTAAAAATGAAGTTTTAAATCAATCTAAAGTATAT
ATGTGTAACATTGGTCTAGTGATTATTTGCCGACTACCTTGGTGATCTCGCCTTTCACGTAGTGAACAAA
TTCTTCCAACTGATCTGCGCGCGAGGCCAAGCGATCTTCTTGTCCAAGATAAGCCTGCCTAGCTTCAAGT
ATGACGGGCTGATACTGGGCCGGCAGGCGCTCCATTGCCCAGTCGGCAGCGACATCCTTCGGCGCGATTT
TGCCGGTTACTGCGCTGTACCAAATGCGGGACAACGTAAGCACTACATTTCGCTCATCGCCAGCCCAGTC
GGGCGGCGAGTTCCATAGCGTTAAGGTTTCATTTAGCGCCTCAAATAGATCCTGTTCAGGAACCGGATCA
AAGAGTTCCTCCGCCGCTGGACCTACCAAGGCAACGCTATGTTCTCTTGCTTTTGTCAGCAAGATAGCCA
GATCAATGTCGATCGTGGCTGGCTCGAAGATACCTGCAAGAATGTCATTGCGCTGCCATTCTCCAAATTG
CAGTTCGCGCTTAGCTGGATAACGCCACGGAATGATGTCGTCGTGCACAACAATGGTGACTTCTACAGCG
CGGAGAATCTCGCTCTCTCCAGGGGAAGCCGAAGTTTCCAAAAGGTCGTTGATCAAAGCTCGCCGCGTTG
TTTCATCAAGCCTTACGGTCACCGTAACCAGCAAATCAATATCACTGTGTGGCTTCAGGCCGCCATCCAC
TGCGGAGCCGTACAAATGTACGGCCAGCAACGTCGGTTCGAGATGGCGCTCGATGACGCCAACTACCTCT
GATAGTTGAGTCGATACTTCGGCGATCACCGCTTCCCTCATAACACCCCTTGTATTACTGTTTATGTAAG
CAGACAGTTTTATTGTTCATGATGATATATTTTTATCTTGTGCAATGTAACATCAGAGATTTTGAGACAC
AACGTGGCTTTGTTGAATAAATCGAACTTTTGCTGAGTTGAAGGATCAGATCACGCATCTTCCCGACAAC
GCAGACCGTTCCGTGGCAAAGCAAAAGTTCAAAATCACCAACTGGTCCACCTACAACAAAGCTCTCATCA
ACCGTGGCTCCCTCACTTTCTGGCTGGATGATGGGGCGATTCAGGCGATCCCCATCCAACAGCCCGCCGT
CGAGCGGGCT
Features (pLannotate 1.2.2; 22 found; start..end, strand, type, name):
    534..556     +  misc_feature   LB T-DNA repeat: left border repeat from nopaline C58 T-DNA (truncated)
    613..769     -  polyA_signal   CaMV poly(A) signal (fragment): cauliflower mosaic virus polyadenylation signal
    808..825     -  misc_feature   MCS (fragment): pUC18/19 multiple cloning site
    840..1676    -  CDS            sulI: DHP1_CORGT - Protein inferred from homology: Swiss-Prot protein existence level 3. Catalyzes the condensation of para-aminobenzoate (pABA) with 6-hydroxymethyl-7,8-dihydropterin diphosphate (DHPt-PP) to form 7,8- dihydropteroate (H2Pte), the immediate precursor of folate derivatives. From Corynebacterium glutamicum (Brevibacterium saccharolyticum).
   1674..1847    -  CDS            RBCS.3A (fragment): RBS3_PEA - Experimental evidence at protein level: Swiss-Prot protein existence level 1. RuBisCO catalyzes two reactions: the carboxylation of D- ribulose 1,5-bisphosphate, the primary event in carbon dioxide fixation, as well as the oxidative fragmentation of the pentose substrate. Both reactions occur simultaneously and in competition at the same active site. Although the small subunit is not catalytic it is essential for maximal activity (Probable). Binds to abscisic acid (ABA); only half of the possible binding sites are occupied in the crystal; and there are indications this is a low affi
   1850..2230    -  promoter       MAS promoter: mannopine synthase promoter (Velten et al., 1984)
   2894..3610    -  CDS            mTurquoise2: mTurquoise2 is a basic (constitutively fluorescent) cyan fluorescent protein published in 2012, derived from Aequorea victoria. It is reported to be a rapidly-maturing monomer with very low acid sensitivity.
   3620..3688    -  CDS            SPOR1_IPOBA (fragment): Experimental evidence at transcript level: Swiss-Prot protein existence level 2. Major tuberous root protein. From Ipomoea batatas (Sweet potato) (Convolvulus batatas).
   3695..3741    -  promoter       minimal CaMV 35S promoter: minimal 35S promoter from cauliflower mosaic virus
   3765..3784    +  protein_bind   lac operator (symmetric): The lac repressor binds to the lac operator to inhibit transcription in E. coli. This inhibition can be relieved by adding lactose or isopropyl-β-D-thiogalactopyranoside (IPTG). The symmetric lac operator was optimized for tight binding of lac repressor. lac repressor encoded by lacI
   3817..3836    +  protein_bind   lac operator (symmetric): The lac repressor binds to the lac operator to inhibit transcription in E. coli. This inhibition can be relieved by adding lactose or isopropyl-β-D-thiogalactopyranoside (IPTG). The symmetric lac operator was optimized for tight binding of lac repressor. lac repressor encoded by lacI
   3869..3888    +  protein_bind   lac operator (symmetric): The lac repressor binds to the lac operator to inhibit transcription in E. coli. This inhibition can be relieved by adding lactose or isopropyl-β-D-thiogalactopyranoside (IPTG). The symmetric lac operator was optimized for tight binding of lac repressor. lac repressor encoded by lacI
   3921..3940    +  protein_bind   lac operator (symmetric): The lac repressor binds to the lac operator to inhibit transcription in E. coli. This inhibition can be relieved by adding lactose or isopropyl-β-D-thiogalactopyranoside (IPTG). The symmetric lac operator was optimized for tight binding of lac repressor. lac repressor encoded by lacI
   4353..4697    -  CDS            GAL4 activation domain: activation domain of the GAL4 transcriptional activator; Saccharomyces cerevisiae GAL4 (truncated)
   4713..5696    -  CDS            lacI (fragment): LACI_ECOLI - Experimental evidence at protein level: Swiss-Prot protein existence level 1. Repressor of the lactose operon. Binds allolactose as an inducer. From Escherichia coli (strain K12).
   5706..6578    -  CDS            Nr3c1 (fragment): GCR_RAT - Also known as Grl. Experimental evidence at protein level: Swiss-Prot protein existence level 1. [Isoform A]: Has transcriptional activation and repression activity. Mediates glucocorticoid-induced apoptosis. Promotes accurate chromosome segregation during mitosis. May act as a tumor suppressor. May play a negative role in adipogenesis through the regulation of lipolytic and antilipogenic gene expression. From Rattus norvegicus (Rat).
   6721..6742    +  promoter       URA3 promoter (fragment): S. cerevisiae URA3
   8949..8973    +  misc_feature   RB T-DNA repeat: right border repeat from nopaline C58 T-DNA
   9064..9652    -  rep_origin     ori: high-copy-number ColE1/pMB1/pBR322/pUC origin of replication
   9826..10611   -  CDS            aadA: S3AD_SHIFL - Experimental evidence at protein level: Swiss-Prot protein existence level 1. Mediates bacterial resistance to the antibiotics streptomycin and spectinomycin. From Shigella flexneri.
  10796..10897   +  CDS            TRA2_ECOLX (fragment): Protein predicted: Swiss-Prot protein existence level 4. Required for transposition of transposon Tn903. From Escherichia coli.
  10902..407     +  rep_origin     pSa ori (across the origin): origin of replication from bacterial plasmid pSa
