[The description below was written by a language model from this plasmid's Addgene catalogue record and pLannotate feature annotations shown in this document.]
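Description:
pVL48 - pAt2g38380>> is a plant binary T-DNA vector assembled by the GreenGate method in the Z003 destination backbone. It carries two consecutive sets of A–F modules joined by F-H and H-A adapters. It is maintained in bacteria through a high-copy ColE1/pUC-type origin and spectinomycin resistance (aadA). A pSa origin is also annotated, which is the type of replicon used for propagation in Agrobacterium. Nopaline-type left and right border repeats flank the roughly 8.3 kb insert, which is intended for transfer into Arabidopsis thaliana.

The construct is a "driver line" for chemically inducible, cell type-specific expression. In the first transcription unit, the Arabidopsis At2g38380 promoter drives GR-LhG4, followed by the At4g24550 terminator. The promoter is not itself annotated and presumably occupies the unannotated stretch next to the right border. GR-LhG4 is a synthetic transcription factor that appears in the feature table as a rat glucocorticoid receptor fragment fused to a lacI DNA-binding portion and the GAL4 activation domain. Dexamethasone releases the GR fusion so that it can enter the nucleus, where it binds the pOp4 promoter, made of four lac operators upstream of a minimal CaMV 35S promoter. In the second unit, pOp4 controls mTurquoise2 with an N-terminal signal peptide (matched to sweet potato sporamin) and a C-terminal HDEL retention motif, terminated by tUBQ10. The resulting ER-localised cyan fluorescence reports where and when the driver is active.

Plant selection uses a sulfadiazine resistance cassette in which the MAS promoter drives sulI fused to a pea RbcS transit peptide, with a CaMV polyadenylation signal. Plants carrying this driver can be combined with pOp-controlled effector constructs to trans-activate genes in the tissue where the promoter is active.
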