Addgene plasmid #116014: pVL48 - pAt2g38380>>
Purpose: destination vector for GreenGate cloning method, contains 2x a set of modules from A-F, "Driver line", tissues-specific promoter, Dex-inducible mTurquoise2 expression
Depositing lab: Thomas Greb. Depositing organization: Universitaet Heidelberg. Publication: A Comprehensive Toolkit for Inducible, Cell Type-Specific Gene Expression in Arabidopsis. Schurholz AK, Lopez-Salmeron V, Li Z, Forner J, Wenzl C, Gaillochet C, Augustin S, Vilches-Barro A, Fuchs M, Gebert M, Lohmann JU, Greb T, Wolf S. Plant Physiol. 2018 Jul 19. pii: pp.18.00463. doi: 10.1104/pp.18.00463. PubMed 30026289.
Backbone
  Vector backbone: Z003
  Vector type: Plant Expression
  Selectable markers: Sulfadiazine, mTurquoise
Growth in bacteria
  Bacterial resistance: Spectinomycin, 50 μg/mL
  Growth temperature: 37°C
  Growth strain: NEB Stable
  Copy number: High Copy
Gene/Insert
  Gene/Insert name: pAT2G38380:GR-LhG4:tAt4g24550:F-H adapter-H-A adapter::pOp4:SP(ER)-mTurquoise2-HDEL:tUBQ10::SulfR
  Species: A. thaliana (mustard weed)
  Insert size (bp): 8261
  Tag / fusion protein: SP(ER) (N terminal on insert); HDEL (C terminal on insert)
  Cloning method: Restriction Enzyme; 5′ cloning site Unknown (unknown if destroyed); 3′ cloning site Unknown (unknown if destroyed)
Terms and licenses: Academic/Nonprofit Terms; Industry Terms: Not Available to Industry
How to cite: pVL48 - pAt2g38380>> was a gift from Thomas Greb (Addgene plasmid # 116014 ; http://n2t.net/addgene:116014 ; RRID:Addgene_116014)
